>Addgene plasmid #67561 | sspa-GCaMP6f | depositor partial sequence | sequence record 116263 | insert
GACTCAGATCTCGCCACCATGGTCGACTCATCACGTCGTAAGTGGAATAAGACAGGTCACGCAGTCAGAG
CTATAGGTCGGCTGAGCTCACTCGAGAACGTCTATATCACCGCCGACAAGCAGAAGAACGGCATCAAGGC
GAACTTCAAGATCCGCCACAACGTGGAGGACGGCAGCGTGCAGCTCGCCGACCACTACCAGCAGAACACC
CCCATCGGCGACGGCCCCGTGCTGCTGCCCGACAACCACTACCTGAGCCATCAGTCCGTGCTTTCGAAAG
ACCCCAACGAGAAGCGCGATCACATGGTCCTGCTGGAGTTCGTGACCGCCGCCGGGATCACTCTCGGCAT
GGACGAGCTGTACAAGGGCGGTACCGGAGGGAGCATGGTGAGCAAGGGCGAGGAGCTGTTCACCGGGGTG
GTGCCCATCCTGGTCGAGCTGGACGGCGACGTAAACGGCCACAAGTTCAGCGTGAGGGGCGAGGGTGAGG
GCGATGCCACCAACGGCAAGCTGACCCTGAAGTTCATCTGCACCACCGGCAAGCTGCCCGTGCCCTGGCC
CACCCTCGTGACCACCTTCAGCTACGGCGTGCAGTGCTTCAGCCGCTACCCCGACCACATGAAGCAGCAC
GACTTCTTCAAGTCCGCCATGCCCGAAGGCTACGTCCAGGAGCGCACCATCTCCTTCAAGGACGACGGCA
CCTACAAGACCCGCGCCGAGGTGAAGTTCGAGGGCGACACCCTGGTGAACCGCATCGAGCTGAAGGGCAT
CGACTTCAAGGAGGACGGCAACATCCTGGGGCACAAGCTGGAGTACAACCTGCCGGACCAACTGACTGAA
GAGCAGATCGCAGAATTTAAAGAGGAATTCTCCCTATTTGACAAGGACGGGGATGGGACAATAACAACCA
AGGAGCTGGGGACGGTGATGCGGTCTCTGGGGCAGAACCCCACAGAAGCAGAGCTGCAGGACATGATCAA
TGAAGTAGATGCCGACGGTGACGGCACAATCGACTTCCCTGAGTTCCTGACAATGATGGCAAGAAAAATG
AAATACAGGGACACGGAAGAAGAAATTAGAGAAGCGTTCGGTGTGTTTGATAAGGATGGCAATGGCTACA
TCAGTGCAGCAGAGCTTCGCCACGTGATGACAAACCTTGGAGAGAAGTTAACAGATGAAGAGGTTGATGA
AATGATCAGGGAAGCAGACATCGATGGGGATGGTCAGGTAAACTACGAAGAGTTTGTACAAATGATGACA
GCGAAGTGAGCGGCCGCGACTCTAGATCATAATCAGCCATACCACATTTGTAGAGGTTTTACTTGCTTTA
AAAAACCTCCCACACCTCCCCCTGAACCTGAAACATAAAATG
