>Addgene plasmid #67561 | sspa-GCaMP6f | addgene partial sequence | sequence record 120111 | CMV-F 5'-CGCAAATGGGCGGTAGGCGTG-3'
TGAACCGTCAGATCCGCTAGCGCTACCGGACTCAGATCTCGCCACCATGGTCGACTCATCACGTCGTAAG
TGGAATAAGACAGGTCACGCAGTCAGAGCTATAGGTCGGCTGAGCTCACTCGAGAACGTCTATATCACCG
CCGACAAGCAGAAGAACGGCATCAAGGCGAACTTCAAGATCCGCCACAACGTGGAGGACGGCAGCGTGCA
GCTCGCCGACCACTACCAGCAGAACACCCCCATCGGCGACGGCCCCGTGCTGCTGCCCGACAACCACTAC
CTGAGCCATCAGTCCGTGCTTTCGAAAGACCCCAACGAGAAGCGCGATCACATGGTCCTGCTGGAGTTCG
TGACCGCCGCCGGGATCACTCTCGGCATGGACGAGCTGTACAAGGGCGGTACCGGAGGGAGCATGGTGAG
CAAGGGCGAGGAGCTGTTCACCGGGGTGGTGCCCATCCTGGTCGAGCTGGACGGCGACGTAAACGGCCAC
AAGTTCAGCGTGAGGGGCGAGGGTGAGGGCGATGCCACCAACGGCAAGCTGACCCTGAAGTTCATCTGCA
CCACCGGCAAGCTGCCCGTGCCCTGGCCCACCCTCGTGACCACCTTCAGCTACGGCGTGCAGTGCTTCAG
CCGCTACCCCGACCACATGAAGCAGCACGACTTCTTCAAGTCCGCCATGCCCGAAGGCTACGTCCAGGAG
CGCACCATCTCCTTCAAGGACGACGGCACCTACAAGACCCGCGCCGAGGTGAAGTTCGAGGGCGACACCC
TGGTGAACCGCATCGAGCTGAAGGGCATCGACTTCAAGGAGGACGGCAACATCCT
