>Addgene plasmid #67561 | sspa-GCaMP6f | addgene partial sequence | sequence record 120112 | SV40pA-R 5'-GAAATTTGTGATGCTATTGC-3'
GTTAACAACAACAATTGCATTCATTTTATGTTTCAGGTTCAGGGGGAGGTGTGGGAGGTTTTTTAAAGCA
AGTAAAACCTCTACAAATGTGGTATGGCTGATTATGATCTAGAGTCGCGGCCGCTCACTTCGCTGTCATC
ATTTGTACAAACTCTTCGTAGTTTACCTGACCATCCCCATCGATGTCTGCTTCCCTGATCATTTCATCAA
CCTCTTCATCTGTTAACTTCTCTCCAAGGTTTGTCATCACGTGGCGAAGCTCTGCTGCACTGATGTAGCC
ATTGCCATCCTTATCAAACACACCGAACGCTTCTCTAATTTCTTCTTCCGTGTCCCTGTATTTCATTTTT
CTTGCCATCATTGTCAGGAACTCAGGGAAGTCGATTGTGCCGTCACCGTCGGCATCTACTTCATTGATCA
TGTCCTGCAGCTCTGCTTCTGTGGGGTTCTGCCCCAGAGACCGCATCACCGTCCCCAGCTCCTTGGTTGT
TATTGTCCCATCCCCGTCCTTGTCAAATAGGGAGAATTCCTCTTTAAATTCTGCGATCTGCTCTTCAGTC
AGTTGGTCCGGCAGGTTGTACTCCAGCTTGTGCCCCAGGATGTTGCCGTCCTCCTTGAAGTCGATGCCCT
TCAGCTCGATGCGGTTCACCAGGGTGTCGCCCTCGAACTTCACCTCGGCGCGGGTCTTGTAGGTGCCGTC
GTCCTTGAAGGAGATGGTGCGCTCCTGGACGTAGCCTTCGGGCATGGCGGACTTGAAGAAGTCGTGCTGC
TTCATGTGGTCGGGGTAGCGGCTGAAGCACTGCACGCCGTAGCTGAAGGTGGTCACGAGGGTGG
