[The description below was written by a language model from this plasmid's Addgene catalogue record.]
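Description:
sspa-GCaMP6f is a mammalian expression plasmid encoding a short, superfolder, photoactivatable version of the genetically encoded calcium indicator GCaMP6f. It is built on the pGP-CMV backbone, itself a pEGFP-N1-type vector, and has a recorded total size of about 5.3 kb, of which roughly 1.26 kb is the synthetic insert. It is a high-copy plasmid propagated in E. coli under kanamycin selection. No feature table is provided, so the promoter is not explicitly annotated. The backbone name indicates CMV-driven expression, as is typical for this vector family, and pEGFP-N1 derivatives generally also carry an SV40-driven neomycin/kanamycin resistance cassette and a pUC-type origin, though these elements are not confirmed by the record.

The insert derives in part from an earlier GCaMP6f expression plasmid and carries a set of thirteen point substitutions: K65T, I83V, G87S, Y92D, V115H, K118V, S187R, Y196N, L221F, T222S, I250V, F256S and N262T. According to the construct's name, these changes combine photoactivatable behaviour with superfolder-type features in the circularly permuted GFP core of the sensor. The record does not assign individual mutations to either property, nor does it state what was shortened in the "short" variant. GCaMP sensors couple calmodulin and a calmodulin-binding peptide to the fluorescent protein so that calcium binding increases fluorescence. A photoactivatable version stays dim until it is switched on by light, so the calcium signal comes only from the illuminated cells. The associated work describes such indicators for targeted neuronal imaging, where selected cells or subcellular regions within densely labelled tissue can be highlighted and their calcium activity then followed.
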