Addgene plasmid #67561: sspa-GCaMP6f
Purpose: short photoactivatable fluorescent calcium reporter
Depositing lab: Ehud Isacoff. Depositing organization: University of California, Berkeley. Publication: Photoactivatable genetically encoded calcium indicators for targeted neuronal imaging. Berlin S, Carroll EC, Newman ZL, Okada HO, Quinn CM, Kallman B, Rockwell NC, Martin SS, Lagarias JC, Isacoff EY. Nat Methods. 2015 Jul 13. doi: 10.1038/nmeth.3480. PubMed 26167640.
Backbone
  Vector backbone: pGP-CMV (pEGFP-N1)
  Backbone manufacturer: Clonetech
  Backbone size w/o insert (bp): 3955
  Total vector size (bp): 5308
  Vector type: Mammalian Expression
Growth in bacteria
  Bacterial resistance: Kanamycin, 50 μg/mL
  Growth temperature: 37°C
  Growth strain: DH5alpha
  Copy number: High Copy
Gene/Insert
  Gene/Insert name: sspa-GCaMP6f (alt name: short superfolder photoactivatable GCaMP6f)
  Species: Synthetic
  Insert size (bp): 1261
  Mutation: K65T, I83V, G87S, Y92D, V115H, K118V, S187R, Y196N, L221F, T222S, I250V, F256S, N262T
Resource information
  A portion of this plasmid was derived from a plasmid made by: derived from Addgene clone #40755, published by Chen TW et al. article: ultrasensitive fluorescent proteins for imaging neuronal activity doi: 10.1038/nature12354
Terms and licenses: Academic/Nonprofit Terms; Industry Terms: Not Available to Industry
How to cite: sspa-GCaMP6f was a gift from Ehud Isacoff (Addgene plasmid # 67561 ; http://n2t.net/addgene:67561 ; RRID:Addgene_67561)
